>Addgene plasmid #43150 | I-GTGT | depositor partial sequence | sequence record 58415 | I-GTGT sequence 424 bps
CGTCTCCTGACCCCAGAGCAGGTCGTGGCAATCGCGAGCAATAACGGCGGAAAACAGGCTTTGGAAACGG
TGCAGAGGCTCCTTCCAGTGCTGTGCCAAGCGCACGGACTCACCCCAGAGCAGGTCGTGGCCATTGCCTC
GAATGGAGGGGGCAAACAGGCGTTGGAAACCGTACAACGATTGCTGCCGGTGCTGTGCCAAGCGCACGGC
CTCACCCCAGAGCAGGTCGTGGCAATCGCGAGCAATAACGGCGGAAAACAGGCTTTGGAAACGGTGCAGA
GGCTCCTTCCAGTGCTGTGCCAAGCGCACGGATTAACCCCAGAGCAGGTCGTGGCCATTGCCTCGAATGG
AGGGGGCAAACAGGCGTTGGAAACCGTACAACGATTGCTGCCGGTGCTGTGCCAAGCGCACGGCTTAAGA
GACG
