>Addgene plasmid #43150 | I-GTGT | addgene partial sequence | sequence record 60271 | M13-F20 5'-TGTAAAACGACGGCCAGT-3'
CTATAGGGCGAATTGGGCCCTCTAGATGCATGCTCGAGCGGCCGCCAGTGTGATGGATATCTGCAGAATT
CGCCCTTATATAGATGCCGTCCTAGCGCGTCTCCTGACCCCAGAGCAGGTCGTGGCAATCGCGAGCAATA
ACGGCGGAAAACAGGCTTTGGAAACGGTGCAGAGGCTCCTTCCAGTGCTGTGCCAAGCGCACGGACTCAC
CCCAGAGCAGGTCGTGGCCATTGCCTCGAATGGAGGGGGCAAACAGGCGTTGGAAACCGTACAACGATTG
CTGCCGGTGCTGTGCCAAGCGCACGGCCTCACCCCAGAGCAGGTCGTGGCAATCGCGAGCAATAACGGCG
GAAAACAGGCTTTGGAAACGGTGCAGAGGCTCCTTCCAGTGCTGTGCCAAGCGCACGGATTAACCCCAGA
GCAGGTCGTGGCCATTGCCTCGAATGGAGGGGGCAAACAGGCGTTGGAAACCGTACAACGATTGCTGCCG
GTGCTGTGCCAAGCGCACGGCTTAAGAGACGTGGGCACAGGAAAGATACTTAAGGGCGAATTCCAGCACA
CTGGCGGCCGTTACTAGTGGATCCGAGCTCGGTACCAAGCTTGATGCATAGCTTGAGTATTCTATAGTGT
CACCTAAATAGCTTGGCGTAATCATGGTCATAGCTGTTTCCTGTGTGAAATTGTTATCCGCTCACAATTC
CACACAACATACGAGCCGGAAGCATAAAGTGTAAAGCCTGGGGTGCCTAATGAGTGAGCTAACTCACATT
AATTGCGTTGCGCTCACTGCCCGCTTTCCAGTCGGGAAACCTGTCGTGCCAGCTGCATTAATGAATCGGC
CAACGCGCGGGGAGAGGCGGTTTGCGTATTGGGCGCTCTTCCGCTTCCTCGCTCACTGACTCGCTGCGCT
CGGTCGTTCGGCTGCGGCGAGCGGTATCAGCTCACTCAAAG
