[The description below was written by a language model from this plasmid's Addgene catalogue record.]
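Description:
I-GTGT is a bacterial cloning plasmid built on the commercial pCRII-TOPO backbone (about 4.0 kb without insert), carrying a 424 bp synthetic insert introduced by TOPO cloning. It is a high-copy plasmid maintained in E. coli and carries both ampicillin and kanamycin resistance, as is standard for this backbone. The insert sits within the vector's multiple cloning region and can be sequenced from the flanking T7 and M13 reverse priming sites. No feature table is provided, so other backbone elements are not itemised in the record. It is not an expression vector for mammalian cells, and no promoter intended to drive the insert, tag or reporter is listed.

The record does not explicitly describe what the insert encodes beyond its name and synthetic origin. The associated publication describes a TALEN genome-editing system for generating human stem cell-based disease models. In that context, the name suggests a pre-assembled module of TAL effector repeats recognising the four-base sequence GTGT, and the size is roughly consistent with four repeat units. The "I" prefix may denote the module's position in an ordered assembly scheme. This interpretation is inferred from the name and the publication rather than stated in the catalogue fields. On that reading, the plasmid would serve as one member of a library of multimer building blocks, from which fragments are excised or amplified and joined in order to build a full custom TALE DNA-binding array in a separate nuclease expression vector. It would be a storage and source plasmid for that component rather than a functional genome-editing reagent on its own.
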