Addgene plasmid #43150: I-GTGT
Depositing lab: Chad Cowan & Kiran Musunuru. Depositing organization: Harvard University. Publication: A TALEN Genome-Editing System for Generating Human Stem Cell-Based Disease Models. Ding Q, Lee YK, Schaefer EA, Peters DT, Veres A, Kim K, Kuperwasser N, Motola DL, Meissner TB, Hendriks WT, Trevisan M, Gupta RM, Moisan A, Banks E, Friesen M, Schinzel RT, Xia F, Tang A, Xia Y, Figueroa E, Wann A, Ahfeldt T, Daheron L, Zhang F, Rubin LL, Peng LF, Chung RT, Musunuru K, Cowan CA. Cell Stem Cell. 2012 Dec 12. pii: S1934-5909(12)00645-5. doi: 10.1016/j.stem.2012.11.011. PubMed 23246482.
Backbone
  Vector backbone: pCRII-TOPO
  Backbone manufacturer: Invitrogen
  Backbone size w/o insert (bp): 3973
  Vector type: Bacterial Cloning
Growth in bacteria
  Bacterial resistance: Ampicillin and Kanamycin, 100 & 50 μg/mL
  Growth temperature: 37°C
  Growth strain: Top10
  Copy number: High Copy
Gene/Insert
  Gene/Insert name: I-GTGT
  Species: Synthetic
  Insert size (bp): 424
  Cloning method: TOPO Cloning
  Sequencing primers: 5′ T7; 3′ M13-rev
Terms and licenses: Academic/Nonprofit Terms; Industry Terms: Not Available to Industry
How to cite: I-GTGT was a gift from Chad Cowan & Kiran Musunuru (Addgene plasmid # 43150 ; http://n2t.net/addgene:43150 ; RRID:Addgene_43150)
